Addgene plasmid #223671: GfaABC1D-flag-mAdrb1-WPRE
Purpose: AAV expression of flag-mAdrb1 from GfaABC1D promoter
Depositing lab: Jun Nagai. Depositing organization: RIKEN Center for Brain Science. Publication: The astrocytic ensemble acts as a multiday trace to stabilize memory. Dewa KI, Kaseda K, Kuwahara A, Kubotera H, Yamasaki A, Awata N, Komori A, Holtz MA, Kasai A, Skibbe H, Takata N, Yokoyama T, Tsuda M, Numata G, Nakamura S, Takimoto E, Sakamoto M, Ito M, Masuda T, Nagai J. Nature. 2025 Oct 15. doi: 10.1038/s41586-025-09619-2. PubMed 41094146.
Backbone
  Vector backbone: pAAV
  Vector type: AAV
Growth in bacteria
  Bacterial resistance: Ampicillin, 100 μg/mL
  Growth temperature: 37°C
  Growth strain: NEB Stable
  Copy number: High Copy
Gene/Insert
  Gene/Insert name: mAdrb1
  Species: M. musculus (mouse)
  Entrez Gene: Adrb1 (a.k.a. Adrb-1, beta-AR)
  Promoter: GfaABC1D
  Tag / fusion protein: FLAG (N terminal on insert)
  Cloning method: Unknown
Terms and licenses: Academic/Nonprofit Terms; Industry Terms: Not Available to Industry
How to cite: GfaABC1D-flag-mAdrb1-WPRE was a gift from Jun Nagai (Addgene plasmid # 223671 ; http://n2t.net/addgene:223671 ; RRID:Addgene_223671)
