[The description below was written by a language model from this plasmid's Addgene catalogue record and pLannotate feature annotations shown in this document.]
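Description:
GfaABC1D-flag-mAdrb1-WPRE is an adeno-associated virus transfer plasmid built on a pAAV backbone for expressing the mouse β1-adrenergic receptor (Adrb1) under the GfaABC1D promoter, a compact GFAP-derived promoter generally used to restrict transgene expression to astrocytes. The 6.3 kb plasmid is maintained in bacteria through a high-copy ColE1/pUC-type origin and selected with ampicillin via the β-lactamase gene. An f1 phage origin and short remnants of pBR322 bom and rop sequences also sit in the backbone. The record lists a recombination-deficient growth strain, consistent with the need to keep the AAV2 inverted terminal repeats intact.

The two AAV2 ITRs, one of which spans the sequence origin, flank the expression cassette and define the segment that is replicated and packaged into AAV particles when rep/cap and helper functions are supplied in trans. The promoter itself was not annotated by the automated feature caller, but the unannotated stretch between an attB4 site and a chimeric β-globin/immunoglobulin intron is where it would be expected to lie. The intron is followed by a T7 promoter and an attB1 site. Next comes the coding region: an N-terminal FLAG epitope fused to the Adrb1 open reading frame, closed by attB2. The attB4/attB1/attB2 sites suggest assembly by multisite Gateway recombination, although the catalogue gives the cloning method as unknown. A WPRE downstream enhances transcript stability and expression, and a bovine growth hormone polyadenylation signal terminates the message. The construct is intended for producing AAV that overexpresses a FLAG-detectable, Gs-coupled noradrenaline receptor in astrocytes, in the context of work on astrocyte contributions to memory.
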