Features (pLannotate 1.2.2; 18 found; start..end, strand, type, name):
    137..157     +  protein_bind   attB4: mutant version of attB; core recombination site for the Gateway® BP reaction BP Clonase™
   1008..1140    +  intron         chimeric intron: chimera between introns from human β-globin and immunoglobulin heavy chain genes
   1185..1203    +  promoter       T7 promoter: promoter for bacteriophage T7 RNA polymerase
   1220..1240    +  protein_bind   attB1: mutant version of attB; core recombination site for the Gateway® BP reaction BP Clonase™
   1256..1276    +  CDS            FLAG (fragment): FLAG® epitope tag, followed by an enterokinase cleavage site
   1277..2671    +  CDS            Adrb1: ADRB1_MOUSE - Also known as Adrb1r. Experimental evidence at protein level: Swiss-Prot protein existence level 1. Beta-adrenergic receptors mediate the catecholamine-induced activation of adenylate cyclase through the action of G proteins. This receptor binds epinephrine and norepinephrine with approximately equal affinity. Mediates Ras activation through G(s)-alpha- and cAMP-mediated signaling (By similarity). Involved in the regulation of sleep/wake behaviors (PubMed:31473062). From Mus musculus (Mouse).
   2678..2698    -  protein_bind   attB2: mutant version of attB; core recombination site for the Gateway® BP reaction BP Clonase™
   2709..3297    +  misc_feature   WPRE: woodchuck hepatitis virus posttranscriptional regulatory element
   3333..3444    +  polyA_signal   bGH poly(A) signal: bovine growth hormone polyadenylation signal
   3548..3688    +  repeat_region  AAV2 ITR: inverted terminal repeat of adeno-associated virus serotype 2 inverted
   3693..3744    -  misc_feature   bom (fragment): basis of mobility region from pBR322
   3763..4218    +  rep_origin     f1 ori (sequence partly withheld): f1 bacteriophage origin of replication; arrow indicates direction of (+) strand synthesis
   4219..4268    -  misc_feature   bom (fragment): basis of mobility region from pBR322
   4370..4405    -  CDS            rop (fragment): Rop protein, which maintains plasmids at low copy number; rop
   4500..4604    +  promoter       AmpR promoter: bla
   4605..5465    +  CDS            AmpR: β-lactamase; bla; confers resistance to ampicillin, carbenicillin, and related antibiotics
   5636..6224    +  rep_origin     ori: high-copy-number ColE1/pMB1/pBR322/pUC origin of replication
   6286..130     -  repeat_region  AAV2 ITR (across the origin): inverted terminal repeat of adeno-associated virus serotype 2 inverted
>Addgene plasmid #223671 | GfaABC1D-flag-mAdrb1-WPRE | addgene full sequence | sequence record 442752 | Addgene NGS Result
CTGCGCGCTCGCTCGCTCACTGAGGCCGCCCGGGCAAAGCCCGGGCGTCGGGCGACCTTTGGTCGCCCGG
CCTCAGTGAGCGAGCGAGCGCGCAGAGAGGGAGTGGCCAACTCCATCACTAGGGGTTCCTTCTAGACAAC
TTTGTATAGAAAAGTTGTGTAGTTAATGATTAACCCGCCATGCTACTTATCTACGTAGCCATGCTCTAGG
AAGATCTAACATATCCTGGTGTGGAGTAGGGGACGCTGCTCTGACAGAGGCTCGGGGGCCTGAGCTGGCT
CTGTGAGCTGGGGAGGAGGCAGACAGCCAGGCCTTGTCTGCAAGCAGACCTGGCAGCATTGGGCTGGCCG
CCCCCCAGGGCCTCCTCTTCATGCCCAGTGAATGACTCACCTTGGCACAGACACAATGTTCGGGGTGGGC
ACAGTGCCTGCTTCCCGCCGCACCCCAGCCCCCCTCAAATGCCTTCCGAGAAGCCCATTGAGCAGGGGGC
TTGCATTGCACCCCAGCCTGACAGCCTGGCATCTTGGGATAAAAGCAGCACAGCCCCCTAGGGGCTGCCC
TTGCTGTGTGGCGCCACCGGCGGTGGAGAACAAGGCTCTATTCAGCCTGTGCCCAGGAAAGGGGATCAGG
GGATGCCCAGGCATGGACAGTGGGTGGCAGGGGGGGAGAGGAGGGCTGTCTGCTTCCCAGAAGTCCAAGG
ACACAAATGGGTGAGGGGAGAGCTCTCCCCATAGCTGGGCTGCGGCCCAACCCCACCCCCTCAGGCTATG
CCAGGGGGTGTTGCCAGGGGCACCCGGGCATCGCCAGTCTAGCCCACTCCTTCATAAAGCCCTCGCATCC
CAGGAGCGAGCAGAGCCAGAGCAGGTTGGAGAGGAGACGCATCACCTCCGCTGCTCGCAAGCTTTATTGC
GGTAGTTTATCACAGTTAAATTGCTAACGCAGTCAGTGCTTCTGACACAACAGTCTCGAACTTAAGCTGC
AGAAGTTGGTCGTGAGGCACTGGGCAGGTAAGTATCAAGGTTACAAGACAGGTTTAAGGAGACCAATAGA
AACTGGGCTTGTCGAGACAGAGAAGACTCTTGCGTTTCTGATAGGCACCTATTGGTCTTACTGACATCCA
CTTTGCCTTTCTCTCCACAGGTGTCCACTCCCAGTTCAATTACAGCTCTTAAGGCTAGAGTACTTAATAC
GACTCACTATAGGCTAGCCTCGAGAATTCCAAGTTTGTACAAAAAAGCAGGCTGCCACCATGGACTACAA
GGACGACGATGACAAGGGCGCGGGGGCGCTCGCCCTGGGCGCCTCCGAACCCTGCAACCTGTCGTCCGCC
GCGCCGCTGCCCGACGGTGCGGCCACCGCGGCGCGGCTGCTGGTGCTCGCGTCGCCTCCCGCCTCGCTGC
TGCCTCCAGCCAGCGAGGGCTCAGCGCCGCTGTCGCAGCAGTGGACCGCGGGTATGGGCCTACTGCTGGC
GCTCATCGTTCTGCTCATCGTGGTGGGTAACGTGCTGGTGATCGTGGCCATCGCCAAGACCCCGCGGCTG
CAGACGCTCACCAACCTCTTCATCATGTCCCTGGCCAGCGCTGATCTGGTCATGGGATTGCTGGTGGTGC
CTTTCGGGGCCACCATCGTGGTGTGGGGCCGCTGGGAGTACGGCTCCTTCTTCTGCGAGCTCTGGACTTC
GGTAGATGTGCTGTGTGTGACGGCCAGCATTGAGACCCTGTGTGTCATCGCCCTGGACCGCTACCTCGCC
ATCACGTCGCCCTTTCGCTACCAGAGTTTGCTGACGCGCGCGCGAGCGCGGGCCCTCGTGTGCACAGTGT
GGGCCATCTCGGCGTTGGTGTCCTTCCTGCCCATCCTCATGCACTGGTGGCGGGCCGAGAGCGACGAAGC
GCGCCGCTGCTACAACGACCCCAAGTGCTGCGATTTCGTCACCAACAGGGCCTACGCCATCGCCTCGTCC
GTCGTCTCCTTCTACGTGCCCCTGTGCATCATGGCCTTCGTGTACCTGCGGGTGTTCCGCGAGGCCCAAA
AACAGGTAAAGAAGATCGACAGCTGCGAGCGCCGCTTCCTCGGCGGCCCAGCCCGGCCGCCCTCGCCTGA
GCCCTCGCCGTCACCTGGGCCACCGCGCCCCGCAGACTCGCTGGCCAACGGGCGCTCCAGCAAGCGGCGG
CCGTCGCGCCTCGTGGCTCTGCGCGAGCAGAAGGCGCTCAAGACACTGGGCATCATCATGGGTGTGTTCA
CGCTCTGCTGGCTGCCCTTCTTCCTGGCCAACGTGGTGAAGGCTTTCCACCGCGACCTGGTGCCGGATCG
CCTCTTCGTCTTCTTCAACTGGCTGGGCTACGCCAACTCGGCCTTCAACCCCATCATCTACTGCCGCAGC
CCCGACTTCCGCAAGGCTTTCCAGCGCCTGCTCTGCTGCGCGCGCCGGGCCGCCTGCAGACGCCGCGCAG
CCCACGGGGACCGGCCGCGCGCCTCCGGCTGCCTGGCGAGAGCTGGGCCGCCGCCGTCCCCCGGAGCTCC
CTCGGACGACGACGACGACGACGCCGGGACCACCCCACCGGCGCGCCTGCTGGAGCCCTGGACCGGCTGC
AACGGCGGGACAACCACTGTGGACAGCGATTCGAGCCTGGACGAGCCGGGGCGCCAGGGCTTCTCCTCGG
AGTCCAAGGTGTAGACCCAGCTTTCTTGTACAAAGTGGGAATTCCGATAATCAACCTCTGGATTACAAAA
TTTGTGAAAGATTGACTGGTATTCTTAACTATGTTGCTCCTTTTACGCTATGTGGATACGCTGCTTTAAT
GCCTTTGTATCATGCTATTGCTTCCCGTATGGCTTTCATTTTCTCCTCCTTGTATAAATCCTGGTTGCTG
TCTCTTTATGAGGAGTTGTGGCCCGTTGTCAGGCAACGTGGCGTGGTGTGCACTGTGTTTGCTGACGCAA
CCCCCACTGGTTGGGGCATTGCCACCACCTGTCAGCTCCTTTCCGGGACTTTCGCTTTCCCCCTCCCTAT
TGCCACGGCGGAACTCATCGCCGCCTGCCTTGCCCGCTGCTGGACAGGGGCTCGGCTGTTGGGCACTGAC
AATTCCGTGGTGTTGTCGGGGAAGCTGACGTCCTTTCCATGGCTGCTCGCCTGTGTTGCCACCTGGATTC
TGCGCGGGACGTCCTTCTGCTACGTCCCTTCGGCCCTCAATCCAGCGGACCTTCCTTCCCGCGGCCTGCT
GCCGGCTCTGCGGCCTCTTCCGCGTCTTCGCCTTCGCCCTCAGACGAGTCGGATCTCCCTTTGGGCCGCC
TCCCCGCATCGGGAATTCCTAGAGCTCGCTGATCAGCCTCGACTGTGCCTTCTAGTTGCCAGCCATCTGT
TGTTTGCCCCTCCCCCGTGCCTTCCTTGACCCTGGAAGGTGCCACTCCCACTGTCCTTTCCTAATAAAAT
GAGGAAATTGCATCGCATTGTCTGAGTAGGTGTCATTCTATTCTGGGGGGTGGGGTGGGGCAGGACAGCA
AGGGGGAGGATTGGGAAGAGAATAGCAGGCATGCTGGGGAGGGCCGCAGGAACCCCTAGTGATGGAGTTG
GCCACTCCCTCTCTGCGCGCTCGCTCGCTCACTGAGGCCGGGCGACCAAAGGTCGCCCGACGCCCGGGCT
TTGCCCGGGCGGCCTCAGTGAGCGAGCGAGCGCGCAGCTGCCTGCAGGGGCGCCTGATGCGGTATTTTCT
CCTTACGCATCTGTGCGGTATTTCACACCGCATA
[95 nt withheld, positions 3745-3839]
T
[46 nt withheld, positions 3841-3886]
C
[141 nt withheld, positions 3888-4028]
CCTTTGACGTTGGAGTCCACGTTCTTT
[37 nt withheld, positions 4056-4092]
ACTCTATCTCGGGCTATTCTTTTGATTTATAAGGGATTTTGCCGATTTCGGTCTATTGGTTAAAAAATGA
GCTGATTTAACAAAAATTTAACGCGAATTTTAACAAAATATTAACGTTTACAATTTTATGGTGCACTCTC
AGTACAATCTGCTCTGATGCCGCATAGTTAAGCCAGCCCCGACACCCGCCAACACCCGCTGACGCGCCCT
GACGGGCTTGTCTGCTCCCGGCATCCGCTTACAGACAAGCTGTGACCGTCTCCGGGAGCTGCATGTGTCA
GAGGTTTTCACCGTCATCACCGAAACGCGCGAGACGAAAGGGCCTCGTGATACGCCTATTTTTATAGGTT
AATGTCATGATAATAATGGTTTCTTAGACGTCAGGTGGCACTTTTCGGGGAAATGTGCGCGGAACCCCTA
TTTGTTTATTTTTCTAAATACATTCAAATATGTATCCGCTCATGAGACAATAACCCTGATAAATGCTTCA
ATAATATTGAAAAAGGAAGAGTATGAGTATTCAACATTTCCGTGTCGCCCTTATTCCCTTTTTTGCGGCA
TTTTGCCTTCCTGTTTTTGCTCACCCAGAAACGCTGGTGAAAGTAAAAGATGCTGAAGATCAGTTGGGTG
CACGAGTGGGTTACATCGAACTGGATCTCAACAGCGGTAAGATCCTTGAGAGTTTTCGCCCCGAAGAACG
TTTTCCAATGATGAGCACTTTTAAAGTTCTGCTATGTGGCGCGGTATTATCCCGTATTGACGCCGGGCAA
GAGCAACTCGGTCGCCGCATACACTATTCTCAGAATGACTTGGTTGAGTACTCACCAGTCACAGAAAAGC
ATCTTACGGATGGCATGACAGTAAGAGAATTATGCAGTGCTGCCATAACCATGAGTGATAACACTGCGGC
CAACTTACTTCTGACAACGATCGGAGGACCGAAGGAGCTAACCGCTTTTTTGCACAACATGGGGGATCAT
GTAACTCGCCTTGATCGTTGGGAACCGGAGCTGAATGAAGCCATACCAAACGACGAGCGTGACACCACGA
TGCCTGTAGCAATGGCAACAACGTTGCGCAAACTATTAACTGGCGAACTACTTACTCTAGCTTCCCGGCA
ACAATTAATAGACTGGATGGAGGCGGATAAAGTTGCAGGACCACTTCTGCGCTCGGCCCTTCCGGCTGGC
TGGTTTATTGCTGATAAATCTGGAGCCGGTGAGCGTGGAAGCCGCGGTATCATTGCAGCACTGGGGCCAG
ATGGTAAGCCCTCCCGTATCGTAGTTATCTACACGACGGGGAGTCAGGCAACTATGGATGAACGAAATAG
ACAGATCGCTGAGATAGGTGCCTCACTGATTAAGCATTGGTAACTGTCAGACCAAGTTTACTCATATATA
CTTTAGATTGATTTAAAACTTCATTTTTAATTTAAAAGGATCTAGGTGAAGATCCTTTTTGATAATCTCA
TGACCAAAATCCCTTAACGTGAGTTTTCGTTCCACTGAGCGTCAGACCCCGTAGAAAAGATCAAAGGATC
TTCTTGAGATCCTTTTTTTCTGCGCGTAATCTGCTGCTTGCAAACAAAAAAACCACCGCTACCAGCGGTG
GTTTGTTTGCCGGATCAAGAGCTACCAACTCTTTTTCCGAAGGTAACTGGCTTCAGCAGAGCGCAGATAC
CAAATACTGTTCTTCTAGTGTAGCCGTAGTTAGGCCACCACTTCAAGAACTCTGTAGCACCGCCTACATA
CCTCGCTCTGCTAATCCTGTTACCAGTGGCTGCTGCCAGTGGCGATAAGTCGTGTCTTACCGGGTTGGAC
TCAAGACGATAGTTACCGGATAAGGCGCAGCGGTCGGGCTGAACGGGGGGTTCGTGCACACAGCCCAGCT
TGGAGCGAACGACCTACACCGAACTGAGATACCTACAGCGTGAGCTATGAGAAAGCGCCACGCTTCCCGA
AGGGAGAAAGGCGGACAGGTATCCGGTAAGCGGCAGGGTCGGAACAGGAGAGCGCACGAGGGAGCTTCCA
GGGGGAAACGCCTGGTATCTTTATAGTCCTGTCGGGTTTCGCCACCTCTGACTTGAGCGTCGATTTTTGT
GATGCTCGTCAGGGGGGCGGAGCCTATGGAAAAACGCCAGCAACGCGGCCTTTTTACGGTTCCTGGCCTT
TTGCTGGCCTTTTGCTCACATGTCCTGCAGGCAG
